Addgene plasmid #90656: DSN1 C11.1 gRNA
Purpose: 3rd generation lentiviral gRNA plasmid targeting human DSN1
Depositing lab: Iain Cheeseman. Depositing organization: Whitehead Institute for Biomedical Research. Publication: Large-Scale Analysis of CRISPR/Cas9 Cell-Cycle Knockouts Reveals the Diversity of p53-Dependent Responses to Cell-Cycle Defects. McKinley KL, Cheeseman IM. Dev Cell. 2017 Feb 27;40(4):405-420.e2. doi: 10.1016/j.devcel.2017.01.012. Epub 2017 Feb 16. PubMed 28216383.
Backbone
  Vector backbone: pLenti-sgRNA
  Backbone manufacturer: Eric Lander & David Sabatini labs (Addgene plasmid #71409)
  Backbone size w/o insert (bp): 9151
  Vector type: Lentiviral, CRISPR
  Selectable markers: Puromycin
Growth in bacteria
  Bacterial resistance: Ampicillin, 100 μg/mL
  Growth temperature: 37°C
  Growth strain: NEB Stable
  Copy number: Unknown
Gene/Insert
  Gene/Insert name: DSN1 (Guide Designation C11.1) (alt name: pKMKO series)
  gRNA/shRNA sequence: CACCgCTAAATCGACACTGATAGAC
  Species: H. sapiens (human)
  Promoter: U6
  Cloning method: Restriction Enzyme; 5′ cloning site BsmBI (destroyed during cloning); 3′ cloning site BsmBI (destroyed during cloning)
  Sequencing primers: 5′ hU6-F (5'-GAGGGCCTATTTCCCATGATT-3'); 3′ EF1a-R (5'-CACGGCGACTACTGCACTTA-3')
Terms and licenses: Academic/Nonprofit Terms; Industry Terms: Not Available to Industry
Depositor comments: Please note that gRNA target sequence listed is not strictly the 20nt spacer sequence, but also contains the 5' BsmBI overhang. For more information about knockout human cell lines generated using this plasmid, please see http://cellcycleknockouts.wi.mit.edu/ .
How to cite: DSN1 C11.1 gRNA was a gift from Iain Cheeseman (Addgene plasmid # 90656 ; http://n2t.net/addgene:90656 ; RRID:Addgene_90656)
