[The description below was written by a language model from this plasmid's Addgene catalogue record and pLannotate feature annotations shown in this document.]
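Description:
DSN1 C11.1 gRNA is a third-generation lentiviral CRISPR guide RNA plasmid built on the pLenti-sgRNA backbone and designed to target human DSN1. It is propagated in E. coli through a high-copy ColE1/pUC-type origin with ampicillin resistance (AmpR), and the backbone also carries an f1 origin, an SV40 origin and remnants of lac/lacZα cloning-vector sequence. The catalogue lists the empty backbone as 9,151 bp, whereas the sequenced plasmid is 7,302 nt. This would be consistent with loss of a stuffer fragment when the guide was inserted between the two BsmBI sites, which were destroyed in cloning, but the record does not state this explicitly.

The viral portion begins with an RSV promoter fused to a truncated HIV-1 5' LTR, which allows Tat-independent production of the genomic RNA in packaging cells. It is followed by the Ψ packaging signal with a partial gag sequence, the Rev response element for Rev-dependent nuclear export, and a cPPT/CTS. The genome ends in a ΔU3 self-inactivating 3' LTR with a downstream SV40 polyadenylation signal. Within this frame, a human U6 RNA polymerase III promoter drives the DSN1-specific spacer joined to the S. pyogenes tracrRNA-derived scaffold. A separate EF-1α core promoter expresses puromycin N-acetyltransferase, with a WPRE to enhance transcript expression, so transduced mammalian cells can be selected with puromycin. No Cas9 is annotated, so the nuclease must be supplied separately. The plasmid belongs to a guide series used to generate CRISPR/Cas9 knockouts of cell-cycle genes in human cell lines.
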