Features (pLannotate 1.2.2; 27 found; start..end, strand, type, name):
    103..124     +  protein_bind   CAP binding site: CAP binding activates transcription in the presence of cAMP. E. coli catabolite activator protein
    139..169     +  promoter       lac promoter: promoter for the E. coli lac operon
    177..193     +  protein_bind   lac operator: The lac repressor binds to the lac operator to inhibit transcription in E. coli. This inhibition can be relieved by adding lactose or isopropyl-β-D-thiogalactopyranoside (IPTG). lac repressor encoded by lacI
    238..256     +  promoter       T3 promoter: promoter for bacteriophage T3 RNA polymerase
    284..510     +  promoter       RSV promoter: Rous sarcoma virus enhancer/promoter
    511..691     +  LTR            5' LTR (truncated): truncated 5' long terminal repeat (LTR) from HIV-1
    738..863     +  misc_feature   HIV-1 Ψ: packaging signal of human immunodeficiency virus type 1
    847..1210    +  CDS            HIV-1 gag (fragment): gag protein from human immunodeficiency virus 1; gag
   1356..1589    +  misc_feature   RRE: The Rev response element (RRE) of HIV-1 allows for Rev-dependent mRNA export from the nucleus to the cytoplasm.
   1966..1992    +  CDS            Rev (fragment): human immunodeficiency virus 1 (HIV-1) Rev protein; rev; enhances nuclear export of unspliced and incompletely spliced viral mRNAs
   1996..2236    +  promoter       U6 promoter: RNA polymerase III promoter for human U6 snRNA
   2284..2351    +  misc_RNA       tracrRNA (fragment): trans-activating CRISPR RNA for the Streptococcus pyogenes CRISPR/Cas9 system
   2400..2517    +  misc_feature   cPPT/CTS: central polypurine tract and central termination sequence of HIV-1
   2586..2797    +  promoter       EF-1α core promoter: core promoter for human elongation factor EF-1α
   2823..3422    +  CDS            PuroR (fragment): puromycin N-acetyltransferase; pac from Streptomyces; confers resistance to puromycin
   3438..4026    +  misc_feature   WPRE: woodchuck hepatitis virus posttranscriptional regulatory element
   4077..4096    +  misc_feature   cPPT/CTS (fragment): central polypurine tract and central termination sequence of HIV-1
   4098..4331    +  LTR            3' LTR (ΔU3): self-inactivating 3' long terminal repeat (LTR) from HIV-1
   4409..4530    +  polyA_signal   SV40 poly(A) signal: SV40 polyadenylation signal
   4570..4705    +  rep_origin     SV40 ori: SV40 origin of replication
   4726..4744    -  promoter       T7 promoter: promoter for bacteriophage T7 RNA polymerase
   4752..4907    +  CDS            lacZα (fragment): LacZα fragment of β-galactosidase; lacZ fragment
   4912..5340    +  rep_origin     f1 ori (sequence partly withheld): f1 bacteriophage origin of replication; arrow indicates direction of (+) strand synthesis
   5393..5497    +  promoter       AmpR promoter: bla
   5498..6358    +  CDS            AmpR: β-lactamase; bla; confers resistance to ampicillin, carbenicillin, and related antibiotics
   6529..7117    +  rep_origin     ori: high-copy-number ColE1/pMB1/pBR322/pUC origin of replication
   7300..90      +  CDS            lacI (fragment) (across the origin): lac repressor; lacI; The lac repressor binds to the lac operator to inhibit transcription in E. coli. This inhibition can be relieved by adding lactose or isopropyl-β-D-thiogalactopyranoside (IPTG).
>Addgene plasmid #90656 | DSN1 C11.1 gRNA | addgene full sequence | sequence record 182694 | Addgene NGS Result
CCCAATACGCAAACCGCCTCTCCCCGCGCGTTGGCCGATTCATTAATGCAGCTGGCACGACAGGTTTCCC
GACTGGAAAGCGGGCAGTGAGCGCAACGCAATTAATGTGAGTTAGCTCACTCATTAGGCACCCCAGGCTT
TACACTTTATGCTTCCGGCTCGTATGTTGTGTGGAATTGTGAGCGGATAACAATTTCACACAGGAAACAG
CTATGACCATGATTACGCCAAGCGCGCAATTAACCCTCACTAAAGGGAACAAAAGCTGGAGCTGCAAGCT
TAATGTAGTCTTATGCAATACTCTTGTAGTCTTGCAACATGGTAACGATGAGTTAGCAACATGCCTTACA
AGGAGAGAAAAAGCACCGTGCATGCCGATTGGTGGAAGTAAGGTGGTACGATCGTGCCTTATTAGGAAGG
CAACAGACGGGTCTGACATGGATTGGACGAACCACTGAATTGCCGCATTGCAGAGATATTGTATTTAAGT
GCCTAGCTCGATACATAAACGGGTCTCTCTGGTTAGACCAGATCTGAGCCTGGGAGCTCTCTGGCTAACT
AGGGAACCCACTGCTTAAGCCTCAATAAAGCTTGCCTTGAGTGCTTCAAGTAGTGTGTGCCCGTCTGTTG
TGTGACTCTGGTAACTAGAGATCCCTCAGACCCTTTTAGTCAGTGTGGAAAATCTCTAGCAGTGGCGCCC
GAACAGGGACTTGAAAGCGAAAGGGAAACCAGAGGAGCTCTCTCGACGCAGGACTCGGCTTGCTGAAGCG
CGCACGGCAAGAGGCGAGGGGCGGCGACTGGTGAGTACGCCAAAAATTTTGACTAGCGGAGGCTAGAAGG
AGAGAGATGGGTGCGAGAGCGTCAGTATTAAGCGGGGGAGAATTAGATCGCGATGGGAAAAAATTCGGTT
AAGGCCAGGGGGAAAGAAAAAATATAAATTAAAACATATAGTATGGGCAAGCAGGGAGCTAGAACGATTC
GCAGTTAATCCTGGCCTGTTAGAAACATCAGAAGGCTGTAGACAAATACTGGGACAGCTACAACCATCCC
TTCAGACAGGATCAGAAGAACTTAGATCATTATATAATACAGTAGCAACCCTCTATTGTGTGCATCAAAG
GATAGAGATAAAAGACACCAAGGAAGCTTTAGACAAGATAGAGGAAGAGCAAAACAAAAGTAAGACCACC
GCACAGCAAGCGGCCGCTGATCTTCAGACCTGGAGGAGGAGATATGAGGGACAATTGGAGAAGTGAATTA
TATAAATATAAAGTAGTAAAAATTGAACCATTAGGAGTAGCACCCACCAAGGCAAAGAGAAGAGTGGTGC
AGAGAGAAAAAAGAGCAGTGGGAATAGGAGCTTTGTTCCTTGGGTTCTTGGGAGCAGCAGGAAGCACTAT
GGGCGCAGCGTCAATGACGCTGACGGTACAGGCCAGACAATTATTGTCTGGTATAGTGCAGCAGCAGAAC
AATTTGCTGAGGGCTATTGAGGCGCAACAGCATCTGTTGCAACTCACAGTCTGGGGCATCAAGCAGCTCC
AGGCAAGAATCCTGGCTGTGGAAAGATACCTAAAGGATCAACAGCTCCTGGGGATTTGGGGTTGCTCTGG
AAAACTCATTTGCACCACTGCTGTGCCTTGGAATGCTAGTTGGAGTAATAAATCTCTGGAACAGATTTGG
AATCACACGACCTGGATGGAGTGGGACAGAGAAATTAACAATTACACAAGCTTAATACACTCCTTAATTG
AAGAATCGCAAAACCAGCAAGAAAAGAATGAACAAGAATTATTGGAATTAGATAAATGGGCAAGTTTGTG
GAATTGGTTTAACATAACAAATTGGCTGTGGTATATAAAATTATTCATAATGATAGTAGGAGGCTTGGTA
GGTTTAAGAATAGTTTTTGCTGTACTTTCTATAGTGAATAGAGTTAGGCAGGGATATTCACCATTATCGT
TTCAGACCCACCTCCCAACCCCGAGGGGACCCAGAGAGGGCCTATTTCCCATGATTCCTTCATATTTGCA
TATACGATACAAGGCTGTTAGAGAGATAATTAGAATTAATTTGACTGTAAACACAAAGATATTAGTACAA
AATACGTGACGTAGAAAGTAATAATTTCTTGGGTAGTTTGCAGTTTTAAAATTATGTTTTAAAATGGACT
ATCATATGCTTACCGTAACTTGAAAGTATTTCGATTTCTTGGCTTTATATATCTTGTGGAAAGGACGAAA
CACCGCTAAATCGACACTGATAGACGTTTAAGAGCTATGCTGGAAACAGCATAGCAAGTTTAAATAAGGC
TAGTCCGTTATCAACTTGAAAAAGTGGCACCGAGTCGGTGCTTTTTTTGAATTCTAGATCTTGAGACAAA
TGGCAGTATTCATCCACAATTTTAAAAGAAAAGGGGGGATTGGGGGGTACAGTGCAGGGGAAAGAATAGT
AGACATAATAGCAACAGACATACAAACTAAAGAATTACAAAAACAAATTACAAAAATTCAAAATTTTCGG
GTTTATTACAGGGACAGCAGAGATCCACTTTGGCGCCGGCTCGAGTGGCTCCGGTGCCCGTCAGTGGGCA
GAGCGCACATCGCCCACAGTCCCCGAGAAGTTGGGGGGAGGGGTCGGCAATTGAACCGGTGCCTAGAGAA
GGTGGCGCGGGGTAAACTGGGAAAGTGATGTCGTGTACTGGCTCCGCCTTTTTCCCGAGGGTGGGGGAGA
ACCGTATATAAGTGCAGTAGTCGCCGTGAACGTTCTTTTTCGCAACGGGTTTGCCGCCAGAACACAGGTG
TCGTGACGCGGGATCCGCCACCATGACCGAGTACAAGCCCACGGTGCGCCTCGCCACCCGCGACGACGTC
CCCAGGGCCGTACGCACCCTCGCCGCCGCGTTCGCCGACTACCCCGCCACGCGCCACACCGTCGATCCGG
ACCGCCACATCGAGCGGGTCACCGAGCTGCAAGAACTCTTCCTCACGCGCGTCGGGCTCGACATCGGCAA
GGTGTGGGTCGCGGACGACGGCGCCGCGGTGGCGGTCTGGACCACGCCGGAGAGCGTCGAAGCGGGGGCG
GTGTTCGCCGAGATCGGCCCGCGCATGGCCGAGTTGAGCGGTTCCCGGCTGGCCGCGCAGCAACAGATGG
AAGGCCTCCTGGCGCCGCACCGGCCCAAGGAGCCCGCGTGGTTCCTGGCCACCGTCGGAGTCTCGCCCGA
CCACCAGGGCAAGGGTCTGGGCAGCGCCGTCGTGCTCCCCGGAGTGGAGGCGGCCGAGCGCGCCGGGGTG
CCCGCCTTCCTGGAGACCTCCGCGCCCCGCAACCTCCCCTTCTACGAGCGGCTCGGCTTCACCGTCACCG
CCGACGTCGAGGTGCCCGAAGGACCGCGCACCTGGTGCATGACCCGCAAGCCCGGTGCCTGAACGCGTTA
AGTCGACAATCAACCTCTGGATTACAAAATTTGTGAAAGATTGACTGGTATTCTTAACTATGTTGCTCCT
TTTACGCTATGTGGATACGCTGCTTTAATGCCTTTGTATCATGCTATTGCTTCCCGTATGGCTTTCATTT
TCTCCTCCTTGTATAAATCCTGGTTGCTGTCTCTTTATGAGGAGTTGTGGCCCGTTGTCAGGCAACGTGG
CGTGGTGTGCACTGTGTTTGCTGACGCAACCCCCACTGGTTGGGGCATTGCCACCACCTGTCAGCTCCTT
TCCGGGACTTTCGCTTTCCCCCTCCCTATTGCCACGGCGGAACTCATCGCCGCCTGCCTTGCCCGCTGCT
GGACAGGGGCTCGGCTGTTGGGCACTGACAATTCCGTGGTGTTGTCGGGGAAATCATCGTCCTTTCCTTG
GCTGCTCGCCTGTGTTGCCACCTGGATTCTGCGCGGGACGTCCTTCTGCTACGTCCCTTCGGCCCTCAAT
CCAGCGGACCTTCCTTCCCGCGGCCTGCTGCCGGCTCTGCGGCCTCTTCCGCGTCTTCGCCTTCGCCCTC
AGACGAGTCGGATCTCCCTTTGGGCCGCCTCCCCGCGTCGACTTTAAGACCAATGACTTACAAGGCAGCT
GTAGATCTTAGCCACTTTTTAAAAGAAAAGGGGGGACTGGAAGGGCTAATTCACTCCCAACGAAGACAAG
ATCTGCTTTTTGCTTGTACTGGGTCTCTCTGGTTAGACCAGATCTGAGCCTGGGAGCTCTCTGGCTAACT
AGGGAACCCACTGCTTAAGCCTCAATAAAGCTTGCCTTGAGTGCTTCAAGTAGTGTGTGCCCGTCTGTTG
TGTGACTCTGGTAACTAGAGATCCCTCAGACCCTTTTAGTCAGTGTGGAAAATCTCTAGCAGTACGTATA
GTAGTTCATGTCATCTTATTATTCAGTATTTATAACTTGCAAAGAAATGAATATCAGAGAGTGAGAGGAA
CTTGTTTATTGCAGCTTATAATGGTTACAAATAAAGCAATAGCATCACAAATTTCACAAATAAAGCATTT
TTTTCACTGCATTCTAGTTGTGGTTTGTCCAAACTCATCAATGTATCTTATCATGTCTGGCTCTAGCTAT
CCCGCCCCTAACTCCGCCCATCCCGCCCCTAACTCCGCCCAGTTCCGCCCATTCTCCGCCCCATGGCTGA
CTAATTTTTTTTATTTATGCAGAGGCCGAGGCCGCCTCGGCCTCTGAGCTATTCCAGAAGTAGTGAGGAG
GCTTTTTTGGAGGCCTAGGGACGTACCCAATTCGCCCTATAGTGAGTCGTATTACGCGCGCTCACTGGCC
GTCGTTTTACAACGTCGTGACTGGGAAAACCCTGGCGTTACCCAACTTAATCGCCTTGCAGCACATCCCC
CTTTCGCCAGCTGGCGTAATAGCGAAGAGGCCCGCACCGATCGCCCTTCCCAACAGTTGCGCAGCCTGAA
TGGCGAATGGG
[124 nt withheld, positions 4912-5035]
C
[91 nt withheld, positions 5037-5127]
A
[49 nt withheld, positions 5129-5177]
CCTTTGACGTTGGAGTCCACGTTCTTT
[37 nt withheld, positions 5205-5241]
ACCCTATCTCGGTCTATTCTTTTGATTTATAAGGGATTTTGCCGATTTCGGCCTATTGGTTAAAAAATGA
GCTGATTTAACAAAAATTTAACGCGAATTTTAACAAAATATTAACGCTTACAATTTAGGTGGCACTTTTC
GGGGAAATGTGCGCGGAACCCCTATTTGTTTATTTTTCTAAATACATTCAAATATGTATCCGCTCATGAG
ACAATAACCCTGATAAATGCTTCAATAATATTGAAAAAGGAAGAGTATGAGTATTCAACATTTCCGTGTC
GCCCTTATTCCCTTTTTTGCGGCATTTTGCCTTCCTGTTTTTGCTCACCCAGAAACGCTGGTGAAAGTAA
AAGATGCTGAAGATCAGTTGGGTGCACGAGTGGGTTACATCGAACTGGATCTCAACAGCGGTAAGATCCT
TGAGAGTTTTCGCCCCGAAGAACGTTTTCCAATGATGAGCACTTTTAAAGTTCTGCTATGTGGCGCGGTA
TTATCCCGTATTGACGCCGGGCAAGAGCAACTCGGTCGCCGCATACACTATTCTCAGAATGACTTGGTTG
AGTACTCACCAGTCACAGAAAAGCATCTTACGGATGGCATGACAGTAAGAGAATTATGCAGTGCTGCCAT
AACCATGAGTGATAACACTGCGGCCAACTTACTTCTGACAACGATCGGAGGACCGAAGGAGCTAACCGCT
TTTTTGCACAACATGGGGGATCATGTAACTCGCCTTGATCGTTGGGAACCGGAGCTGAATGAAGCCATAC
CAAACGACGAGCGTGACACCACGATGCCTGTAGCAATGGCAACAACGTTGCGCAAACTATTAACTGGCGA
ACTACTTACTCTAGCTTCCCGGCAACAATTAATAGACTGGATGGAGGCGGATAAAGTTGCAGGACCACTT
CTGCGCTCGGCCCTTCCGGCTGGCTGGTTTATTGCTGATAAATCTGGAGCCGGTGAGCGTGGGTCTCGCG
GTATCATTGCAGCACTGGGGCCAGATGGTAAGCCCTCCCGTATCGTAGTTATCTACACGACGGGGAGTCA
GGCAACTATGGATGAACGAAATAGACAGATCGCTGAGATAGGTGCCTCACTGATTAAGCATTGGTAACTG
TCAGACCAAGTTTACTCATATATACTTTAGATTGATTTAAAACTTCATTTTTAATTTAAAAGGATCTAGG
TGAAGATCCTTTTTGATAATCTCATGACCAAAATCCCTTAACGTGAGTTTTCGTTCCACTGAGCGTCAGA
CCCCGTAGAAAAGATCAAAGGATCTTCTTGAGATCCTTTTTTTCTGCGCGTAATCTGCTGCTTGCAAACA
AAAAAACCACCGCTACCAGCGGTGGTTTGTTTGCCGGATCAAGAGCTACCAACTCTTTTTCCGAAGGTAA
CTGGCTTCAGCAGAGCGCAGATACCAAATACTGTTCTTCTAGTGTAGCCGTAGTTAGGCCACCACTTCAA
GAACTCTGTAGCACCGCCTACATACCTCGCTCTGCTAATCCTGTTACCAGTGGCTGCTGCCAGTGGCGAT
AAGTCGTGTCTTACCGGGTTGGACTCAAGACGATAGTTACCGGATAAGGCGCAGCGGTCGGGCTGAACGG
GGGGTTCGTGCACACAGCCCAGCTTGGAGCGAACGACCTACACCGAACTGAGATACCTACAGCGTGAGCT
ATGAGAAAGCGCCACGCTTCCCGAAGGGAGAAAGGCGGACAGGTATCCGGTAAGCGGCAGGGTCGGAACA
GGAGAGCGCACGAGGGAGCTTCCAGGGGGAAACGCCTGGTATCTTTATAGTCCTGTCGGGTTTCGCCACC
TCTGACTTGAGCGTCGATTTTTGTGATGCTCGTCAGGGGGGCGGAGCCTATGGAAAAACGCCAGCAACGC
GGCCTTTTTACGGTTCCTGGCCTTTTGCTGGCCTTTTGCTCACATGTTCTTTCCTGCGTTATCCCCTGAT
TCTGTGGATAACCGTATTACCGCCTTTGAGTGAGCTGATACCGCTCGCCGCAGCCGAACGACCGAGCGCA
GCGAGTCAGTGAGCGAGGAAGCGGAAGAGCG
